Addgene plasmid #170290: pT2ADW-lox-mCherry-hyBRET-ERK-NLS
Purpose: For generating the conditional transgenic mice expressing BRET-FRET hybrid biosensor of ERK.
Depositing lab: Michiyuki Matsuda. Publication: Functional visualization of NK Cell-mediated killing of metastatic single tumor cells. Ichise H, Tsukamoto S, Hirashima T, Konishi Y, Oki C, Tsukiji S, Iwano S, Miyawaki A, Sumiyama K, Terai K, Matsuda M. Elife. 2022 Feb 3;11. pii: 76269. doi: 10.7554/eLife.76269. PubMed 35113018.
Backbone
  Vector backbone: pT2ADW
  Backbone size w/o insert (bp): 6500
  Total vector size (bp): 11242
  Modifications to backbone: pT2ADW was constructed as follows: The D4Z4 insulator was inserted before the CAG promoter of pT2AL200R175 carrying Tol2 recombination sites. Then, the WPRE sequence of pCSII-EF was inserted before the poly A sequence.
  Vector type: Mammalian Expression
Growth in bacteria
  Bacterial resistance: Ampicillin, 100 μg/mL
  Growth temperature: 37°C
  Growth strain: DH5alpha
  Copy number: Unknown
Gene/Insert
  Gene/Insert name: lox-mCherry-lox-hyBRET-ERK-NLS
  Species: Synthetic
  Insert size (bp): 4000
Terms and licenses: Academic/Nonprofit Terms; Industry Terms: Not Available to Industry
How to cite: pT2ADW-lox-mCherry-hyBRET-ERK-NLS was a gift from Michiyuki Matsuda (Addgene plasmid # 170290 ; http://n2t.net/addgene:170290 ; RRID:Addgene_170290)
