[The description below was written by a language model from this plasmid's Addgene catalogue record and pLannotate feature annotations shown in this document.]
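Description:
pT2ADW-lox-mCherry-hyBRET-ERK-NLS is a mammalian expression and transgenesis plasmid built on pT2ADW, a derivative of the Tol2 transposon vector pT2AL200R175. In that backbone, a D4Z4 insulator was placed upstream of the CAG promoter and a WPRE was added ahead of the polyadenylation signal. It is propagated in E. coli through a high-copy ColE1/pUC-type origin with ampicillin selection. It also retains pBluescript-type remnants: an f1 origin, lacZα and lac promoter fragments, and T3 and T7 promoters. The Tol2 arms described in the catalogue entry are not annotated in the feature table. The region called as a DUX4 fragment most likely corresponds to the D4Z4 insulator, since D4Z4 repeats contain the DUX4 open reading frame. The sequenced record (11,102 nt) is slightly shorter than the listed total size of 11,242 bp.

The payload is a Cre-dependent colour-switch cassette driven by CAG (CMV enhancer, chicken β-actin promoter and chimeric intron). Immediately downstream, mCherry is flanked by two loxP sites in the same orientation, so unrecombined cells express the red protein and the downstream biosensor is presumably not translated. Cre excises mCherry and brings the hyBRET-ERK-NLS sensor under the promoter. The sensor is a single chain of YPet, a PIN1 fragment that presumably acts as the phospho-Ser/Thr-Pro binding domain, an unannotated stretch presumably holding the linker and ERK substrate, the cyan protein Turquoise-GL, and Renilla luciferase. Per the construct name it ends in a nuclear localisation signal, which is also not annotated. ERK activity can therefore be read out by FRET between the cyan and yellow proteins, or by bioluminescence energy transfer from the luciferase without excitation light. WPRE and an SV40 poly(A) signal follow the sensor. The stated purpose is to generate conditional transgenic mice expressing this BRET-FRET hybrid ERK biosensor.
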