Features (pLannotate 1.2.2; 26 found; start..end, strand, type, name):
      1..34      +  protein_bind   loxP: Cre-mediated recombination occurs in the 8-bp core sequence (GCATACAT). Cre recombinase
     47..760     +  CDS            YPet: YPet is a basic (constitutively fluorescent) yellow fluorescent protein published in 2005, derived from Aequorea victoria. It has moderate acid sensitivity.
    767..928     +  CDS            PIN1 (fragment): PIN1_HUMAN - Experimental evidence at protein level: Swiss-Prot protein existence level 1. Peptidyl-prolyl cis/trans isomerase (PPIase) that binds to and isomerizes specific phosphorylated Ser/Thr-Pro (pSer/Thr-Pro) motifs (PubMed:21497122, PubMed:23623683, PubMed:29686383). By inducing conformational changes in a subset of phosphorylated proteins, acts as a molecular switch in multiple cellular processes (PubMed:21497122, PubMed:22033920, PubMed:23623683). Displays a preference for acidic residues located N-terminally to the proline bond to be isomerized. Regulates mitosis presumably by inter
   1352..2044    +  CDS            Turquoise-GL: Turquoise-GL is a basic (constitutively fluorescent) cyan fluorescent protein published in 2010, derived from Aequorea victoria.
   2042..2968    +  CDS            LUCI_RENRE: Experimental evidence at protein level: Swiss-Prot protein existence level 1. Upon binding the substrate, the enzyme catalyzes an oxygenation, producing a very short-lived hydroperoxide that cyclizes into a dioxetanone structure, which collapses, releasing a CO(2) molecule. The spontaneous breakdown of the dioxetanone releases the energy (about 50 kcal/mole) that is necessary to generate the excited state of the coelenteramide product, which is the singlet form of the monoanion. In vivo the product undergoes the process of nonradiative energy transfer to an accessory protein, a green fluoresce
   3010..3598    +  misc_feature   WPRE: woodchuck hepatitis virus posttranscriptional regulatory element
   3622..3643    -  misc_feature   MCS (fragment): pBluescript multiple cloning site
   3663..3797    -  polyA_signal   SV40 poly(A) signal: SV40 polyadenylation signal
   3820..3903    -  CDS            large T antigen (fragment): large T antigen from SV40 (simian virus 40)
   4124..4142    -  promoter       T7 promoter: promoter for bacteriophage T7 RNA polymerase
   4150..4305    +  CDS            lacZα (fragment): LacZα fragment of β-galactosidase; lacZ fragment
   4310..4764    +  rep_origin     f1 ori (sequence partly withheld): f1 bacteriophage origin of replication; arrow indicates direction of (+) strand synthesis
   4790..4894    +  promoter       AmpR promoter: bla
   4895..5755    +  CDS            AmpR: β-lactamase; bla; confers resistance to ampicillin, carbenicillin, and related antibiotics
   5926..6514    +  rep_origin     ori: high-copy-number ColE1/pMB1/pBR322/pUC origin of replication
   6697..6789    +  CDS            lacI (fragment): lac repressor; lacI; The lac repressor binds to the lac operator to inhibit transcription in E. coli. This inhibition can be relieved by adding lactose or isopropyl-β-D-thiogalactopyranoside (IPTG).
   6802..6823    +  protein_bind   CAP binding site: CAP binding activates transcription in the presence of cAMP. E. coli catabolite activator protein
   6838..6868    +  promoter       lac promoter: promoter for the E. coli lac operon
   6872..6894    +  protein_bind   lac operator (fragment): The lac repressor binds to the lac operator to inhibit transcription in E. coli. This inhibition can be relieved by adding lactose or isopropyl-β-D-thiogalactopyranoside (IPTG). lac repressor encoded by lacI
   6937..6955    +  promoter       T3 promoter: promoter for bacteriophage T3 RNA polymerase
   7231..8352    +  CDS            DUX4 (fragment): DUX4_HUMAN - Also known as DUX10. Experimental evidence at protein level: Swiss-Prot protein existence level 1. [Isoform 2]: Probably inactive as a transcriptional activator, due to the absence of the C-terminal region that is important for transcriptional activation. Can inhibit transcriptional activation mediated by isoform 1. Heterologous expression of isoform 2 has no deleterious effect on cell survival. From Homo sapiens (Human).
   8589..8968    +  enhancer       CMV enhancer: human cytomegalovirus immediate early enhancer
   8970..9247    +  promoter       chicken β-actin promoter: No description available
   9248..10264   +  intron         chimeric intron: chimera between introns from chicken β-actin and rabbit β-globin
  10318..10351   +  protein_bind   loxP: Cre-mediated recombination occurs in the 8-bp core sequence (GCATACAT). Cre recombinase
  10355..11056   +  CDS            mCherry: mCherry is a basic (constitutively fluorescent) red fluorescent protein published in 2004, derived from Discosoma sp.. It is reported to be a very rapidly-maturing monomer with low acid sensitivity.
>Addgene plasmid #170290 | pT2ADW-lox-mCherry-hyBRET-ERK-NLS | addgene full sequence | sequence record 334499 | Addgene NGS Result
ATAACTTCGTATAGCATACATTATACGAAGTTATACCGAATTCGGCATGGTGAGCAAGGGCGAGGAGCTG
TTCACCGGGGTGGTGCCCATCCTGGTCGAGCTGGACGGCGACGTAAACGGCCACAAGTTCAGCGTGTCCG
GCGAGGGCGAGGGCGATGCCACCTACGGCAAGCTGACCCTGAAGCTTCTATGCACCACCGGCAAGCTGCC
CGTGCCCTGGCCCACCCTCGTGACCACCCTGGGCTACGGCCTGCAGTGCTTCGCCCGCTACCCCGACCAC
ATGAAGCAGCACGACTTCTTCAAGTCCGCCATGCCCGAAGGCTACGTCCAGGAGCGCACCATCTTCTTCA
AGGACGACGGCAACTACAAGACCCGCGCCGAGGTGAAGTTCGAGGGCGACACCCTGGTGAACCGCATCGA
GCTGAAGGGCATCGACTTCAAGGAGGACGGCAACATCCTGGGGCACAAGCTGGAGTACAACTACAACAGC
CACAACGTCTATATCACCGCCGACAAGCAGAAGAACGGCATCAAGGCCAACTTCAAGATCCGCCACAACA
TCGAGGACGGCGGCGTGCAGCTCGCCGACCACTACCAGCAGAACACCCCCATCGGCGACGGCCCCGTGCT
GCTGCCCGACAACCACTACCTGAGCTACCAGTCCGCCCTGTTCAAAGACCCCAACGAGAAGCGCGATCAC
ATGGTCCTGCTGGAGTTCCTGACCGCCGCCGGGATCACTGAGGGCATGAACGAGCTGTACCTCGAGATGG
CGGACGAGGAGAAGCTGCCGCCCGGCTGGGAGAAGCGCATGAGCCGCAGCTCAGGCCGAGTGTACTACTT
CAACCACATCACTAACGCCAGCCAGTGGGAGCGGCCCAGCGGCAACAGCAGCAGTGGTGGCAAAAACGGG
CAGGGGGAGCCTGCCAGGGGTACCAGTGCTGGTGGTAGTGCTGGTGGTAGTGCTGGTGGTAGTGCTGGTG
GTAGTGCTGGTGGTTCCGGCAGTGCTGGTGGTAGTGCTGGTGGTAGTACCAGTGCTGGTGGTAGTGCTGG
TGGTAGTGCTGGTGGTAGTGCTGGTGGTAGTGCTGGTGGTTSCGGCAGTGCTGGTGGTAGTGCTGGTGGT
AGTACCAGTGCTGGTGGTAGTGCTGGTGGTAGTGCTGGTGGTAGTGCTGGTGGTAGTGCTGGTGGTTCCG
GCAGTGCTGGTGGTAGTGCTGGTGGTAGTACCAGTGCTGGTGGTAGTGCTGGTGGTAGTGCTGGTGGTAG
TGCTGGTGGTAGTGCTGGTGGTTCCGGACCAGATGTCCCTAGAACTCCAGTGGATAAAGCAAAGCTGTCA
TTCCAATTTCCGGGCGGCCGCATGGTGAGCAAGGGCGAGGAGCTGTTCACCGGGGTGGTGCCCATCCTGG
TCGAGCTGGACGGCGACGTCAACGGCCACAAGTTCAGCGTGTCCGGCGAGGGCGAGGGCGATGCCACCTA
CGGCAAGCTGACCCTGAAGTTCATCTGCACCACCGGCAAGCTGCCCGTGCCCTGGCCCACCCTCGTGACC
ACCCTGTCCTGGGGCGTGCAGTGCTTCGCCCGCTACCCCGACCACATGAAGCAGCACGACTTCTTCAAGT
CCGCCATGCCCGAAGGCTACGTCCAGGAGCGCACCATCTTCTTCAAGGACGACGGCAACTACAAGACCCG
CGCCGAGGTGAAGTTCGAGGGCGACACCCTGGTGAACCGCATCGAGCTGAAGGGCATCGACTTCAAGGAG
GACGGCAACATCCTGGGGCACAAGCTGGAGTACAACTACTTCAGCGGGAACGTCTATATCACCGCCGACA
AGCAGAAGAACGGCATCAAGGCCAACTTCAAGATCCGCCACAACATCGAGGACGGCGGCGTGCAGCTCGC
CGACCACTACCAGCAGAACACCCCCATCGGCGACGGCCCCGTGCTGCTGCCCGACAACCACTACCTGAGC
ACCCAGTCCGCCTTAAGCAAAGACCCCAACGAGAAGCGCGATCACATGGTCCTGCTGGAGTTCTTGACCG
CCGCCGGGGGTACCAAGGTGTACGACCCCGAGCAGAGGAAGAGGATGATCACCGGCCCCCAGTGGTGGGC
CAGGTGCAAGCAGATGAACGTGCTGGACAGCTTCATCAACTACTACGACAGCGAGAAGCACGCCGAGAAC
GCCGTGATCTTCCTGCACGGCAACGCCACTAGCAGCTACCTGTGGAGGCACGTGGTGCCCCACATCGAGC
CCGTGGCCAGGTGCATCATCCCCGATCTGATCGGCATGGGCAAGAGCGGCAAGAGCGGCAACGGCAGCTA
CAGGCTGCTGGACCACTACAAGTACCTGACCGCCTGGTTCGAGCTTCTGAACCTGCCCAAGAAGATCATC
TTCGTGGGCCACGACTGGGGCGCCGCCCTGGCCTTCCACTACGCCTACGAGCACCAGGACAGGATCAAGG
CCATCGTGCACATGGAGAGCGTGGTGGACGTGATCGAGAGCTGGGACGAGTGGCCAGACATCGAGGAGGA
CATCGCCCTGATCAAGAGCGAGGAGGGCGAGAAGATGGTGCTGGAGAACAACTTCTTCGTGGAGACCGTG
CTGCCCAGCAAGATCATGAGAAAGCTGGAGCCCGAGGAGTTCGCCGCCTACCTGGAGCCCTTCAAGGAGA
AGGGCGAGGTGAGAAGACCCACCCTGAGCTGGCCCAGAGAGATCCCCCTGGTGAAGGGCGGCAAGCCCGA
CGTGGTGCAGATCGTGAGAAACTACAACGCCTACCTGAGAGCCAGCGACGACCTGCCCAAGCTGTTCATC
GAGGGCGACCCCGGCTTCTTCAGCAACGCCATCGTGGAGGGCGCCAAGAAGTTCCCCAACACCGAGTTCG
TGAAGGTGAAGGGCCTGCACTTCCTCCAGGAGGACGCCCCCGACGAGATGGGCAAGTACATCAAGAGCTT
CGTGGAGAGAGTGCTGAAGAACGAGCAGTCTAGACCTAAGAAGAAGCGTAAGGTGTAAGGATCCTCGATA
ATCAACCTCTGGATTACAAAATTTGTGAAAGATTGACTGGTATTCTTAACTATGTTGCTCCTTTTACGCT
ATGTGGATACGCTGCTTTAATGCCTTTGTATCATGCTATTGCTTCCCGTATGGCTTTCATTTTCTCCTCC
TTGTATAAATCCTGGTTGCTGTCTCTTTATGAGGAGTTGTGGCCCGTTGTCAGGCAACGTGGCGTGGTGT
GCACTGTGTTTGCTGACGCAACCCCCACTGGTTGGGGCATTGCCACCACCTGTCAGCTCCTTTCCGGGAC
TTTCGCTTTCCCCCTCCCTATTGCCACGGCGGAACTCATCGCCGCCTGCCTTGCCCGCTGCTGGACAGGG
GCTCGGCTGTTGGGCACTGACAATTCCGTGGTGTTGTCGGGGAAGCTGACGTCCTTTCCATGGCTGCTCG
CCTGTGTTGCCACCTGGATTCTGCGCGGGACGTCCTTCTGCTACGTCCCTTCGGCCCTCAATCCAGCGGA
CCTTCCTTCCCGCGGCCTGCTGCCGGCTCTGCGGCCTCTTCCGCGTCTTCGCCTTCGCCCTCAGACGAGT
CGGATCTCCCTTTGGGCCGCCTCCCCGCATCTCGACAAAGGATCCAATGGAGGCCGCCACCGCGGTGGAG
CTCGAATTAATTCATCGATGATGATCCAGACATGATAAGATACATTGATGAGTTTGGACAAACCACAACT
AGAATGCAGTGAAAAAAATGCTTTATTTGTGAAATTTGTGATGCTATTGCTTTATTTGTAACCATTATAA
GCTGCAATAAACAAGTTAACAACAACAATTGCATTCATTTTATGTTTCAGGTTCAGGGGGAGGTGTGGGA
GGTTTTTTAAAGCAAGTAAAACCTCTACAAATGTGGTATGGCTGATTATGATCCTCTAGATCAGATCTTT
CTTGCTTTTACTTTTACTTCCTTAATACTCAAGTACAATTTTAATGGAGTACTTTTTTACTTTTACTCAA
GTAAGATTCTAGCCAGATACTTTTACTTTTAATTGAGTAAAATTTTCCCTAAGTACTTGTACTTTCACTT
GAGTAAAATTTTTGAGTACTTTTTACACCTCTGTCAAGAACCATATGCCGGTACCCAATTCGCCCTATAG
TGAGTCGTATTACGCGCGCTCACTGGCCGTCGTTTTACAACGTCGTGACTGGGAAAACCCTGGCGTTACC
CAACTTAATCGCCTTGCAGCACATCCCCCTTTCGCCAGCTGGCGTAATAGCGAAGAGGCCCGCACCGATC
GCCCTTCCCAACAGTTGCGCAGCCTGAATGGCGAATGGG
[59 nt withheld, positions 4310-4368]
MCCACACCCGCC
[52 nt withheld, positions 4381-4432]
C
[91 nt withheld, positions 4434-4524]
A
[49 nt withheld, positions 4526-4574]
CCTTTGACGTTGGAGTCCACGTTCTTT
[37 nt withheld, positions 4602-4638]
ACCCTATCTCGGTCTATTCTTTTGATTTATAAGGGATTTTGCCGATTTCGGCCTATTGGTTAAAAAATGA
GCTGATTTAACAAAAATTTAACGCGAATTTTAACAAAATATTAACGCTTACAATTTAGGTGGCACTTTTC
GGGGAAATGTGCGCGGAACCCCTATTTGTTTATTTTTCTAAATACATTCAAATATGTATCCGCTCATGAG
ACAATAACCCTGATAAATGCTTCAATAATATTGAAAAAGGAAGAGTATGAGTATTCAACATTTCCGTGTC
GCCCTTATTCCCTTTTTTGCGGCATTTTGCCTTCCTGTTTTTGCTCACCCAGAAACGCTGGTGAAAGTAA
AAGATGCTGAAGATCAGTTGGGTGCACGAGTGGGTTACATCGAACTGGATCTCAACAGCGGTAAGATCCT
TGAGAGTTTTCGCCCCGAAGAACGTTTTCCAATGATGAGCACTTTTAAAGTTCTGCTATGTGGCGCGGTA
TTATCCCGTATTGACGCCGGGCAAGAGCAACTCGGTCGCCGCATACACTATTCTCAGAATGACTTGGTTG
AGTACTCACCAGTCACAGAAAAGCATCTTACGGATGGCATGACAGTAAGAGAATTATGCAGTGCTGCCAT
AACCATGAGTGATAACACTGCGGCCAACTTACTTCTGACAACGATCGGAGGACCGAAGGAGCTAACCGCT
TTTTTGCACAACATGGGGGATCATGTAACTCGCCTTGATCGTTGGGAACCGGAGCTGAATGAAGCCATAC
CAAACGACGAGCGTGACACCACGATGCCTGTAGCAATGGCAACAACGTTGCGCAAACTATTAACTGGCGA
ACTACTTACTCTAGCTTCCCGGCAACAATTAATAGACTGGATGGAGGCGGATAAAGTTGCAGGACCACTT
CTGCGCTCGGCCCTTCCGGCTGGCTGGTTTATTGCTGATAAATCTGGAGCCGGTGAGCGTGGGTCTCGCG
GTATCATTGCAGCACTGGGGCCAGATGGTAAGCCCTCCCGTATCGTAGTTATCTACACGACGGGGAGTCA
GGCAACTATGGATGAACGAAATAGACAGATCGCTGAGATAGGTGCCTCACTGATTAAGCATTGGTAACTG
TCAGACCAAGTTTACTCATATATACTTTAGATTGATTTAAAACTTCATTTTTAATTTAAAAGGATCTAGG
TGAAGATCCTTTTTGATAATCTCATGACCAAAATCCCTTAACGTGAGTTTTCGTTCCACTGAGCGTCAGA
CCCCGTAGAAAAGATCAAAGGATCTTCTTGAGATCCTTTTTTTCTGCGCGTAATCTGCTGCTTGCAAACA
AAAAAACCACCGCTACCAGCGGTGGTTTGTTTGCCGGATCAAGAGCTACCAACTCTTTTTCCGAAGGTAA
CTGGCTTCAGCAGAGCGCAGATACCAAATACTGTTCTTCTAGTGTAGCCGTAGTTAGGCCACCACTTCAA
GAACTCTGTAGCACCGCCTACATACCTCGCTCTGCTAATCCTGTTACCAGTGGCTGCTGCCAGTGGCGAT
AAGTCGTGTCTTACCGGGTTGGACTCAAGACGATAGTTACCGGATAAGGCGCAGCGGTCGGGCTGAACGG
GGGGTTCGTGCACACAGCCCAGCTTGGAGCGAACGACCTACACCGAACTGAGATACCTACAGCGTGAGCT
ATGAGAAAGCGCCACGCTTCCCGAAGGGAGAAAGGCGGACAGGTATCCGGTAAGCGGCAGGGTCGGAACA
GGAGAGCGCACGAGGGAGCTTCCAGGGGGAAACGCCTGGTATCTTTATAGTCCTGTCGGGTTTCGCCACC
TCTGACTTGAGCGTCGATTTTTGTGATGCTCGTCAGGGGGGCGGAGCCTATGGAAAAACGCCAGCAACGC
GGCCTTTTTACGGTTCCTGGCCTTTTGCTGGCCTTTTGCTCACATGTTCTTTCCTGCGTTATCCCCTGAT
TCTGTGGATAACCGTATTACCGCCTTTGAGTGAGCTGATACCGCTCGCCGCAGCCGAACGACCGAGCGCA
GCGAGTCAGTGAGCGAGGAAGCGGAAGAGCGCCCAATACGCAAACCGCCTCTCCCCGCGCGTTGGCCGAT
TCATTAATGCAGCTGGCACGACAGGTTTCCCGACTGGAAAGCGGGCAGTGAGCGCAACGCAATTAATGTG
AGTTAGCTCACTCATTAGGCACCCCAGGCTTTACACTTTATGCTTCCGGCTCGTATGTTGTGTGGAATTG
TGATCGGATAACAATTTCACACAGGAAACAGCTATGACCATGATTACGCCAAGCGCGCAATTAACCCTCA
CTAAAGGGAACAAAAGCTGGAGCTCGGATCTGCTGGGCTTGCTGAAGGTAGGGGGTCAAGAACCAGAGGT
GTAAAGTACTTGAGTAATTTTACTTGATTACTGTACTTAAGTATTATTTTTGGGGATTTTTACTTTACTT
GAGTACAATTAAAAATCAATACTTTTACTTTTACTTAATTACATTTTTTTAGAAAAAAAAGTACTTTTTA
CTCCTTACAATTTTATTTACAGTCAAAAAGTACTTATTTTTTGGAGATCACTTGGGCCCTCTAGATGCAT
GCCGGCTGGCCCAGGCCATCGGCATTCCGGAGCCCAGGGTCCAGATTTGGTTTCAGAATGAGAGGTCACG
CCAGCTGAGGCAGCACCGGCGGGAATCTCGGCCCTGGCCCGGGAGACGCGGCCCGCCAGAAGGCCGGCGA
AAGCGGACCGCCGTCACCGGATCCCAGACCGCCCTGCTCCTCCGAGCCTTTGAGAAGGATCGCTTTCCAG
GCATCGCCGCCCGGGAGGAGCTGGCCAGAGAGACGGGCCTCCCGGAGTCCAGGATTCAGATCTGGTTTCA
GAATCGAAGGGCCAGGCACCCGGGACAGGGTGGCAGGGCGCCCGCGCAGGCAGGCGGCCTGTGCAGCGCG
GCCCCCGGCGGGGGTCACCCTGCTCCCTCGTGGGTCGCCTTCGCCCACACCGGCGCGTGGGGAACGGGGC
TTCCCGCACCCCACGTGCCCTGCGCGCCTGGGGCTCTCCCACAGGGGGCTTTCGTGAGCCAGGCAGCGAG
GGCCGCCCCCGCGCTGCAGCCCAGCCAGGCCGCGCCGGCAGAGGGGATCTCCCAACCTGCCCCGGCGCGC
GGGGATTTCGCCTACGCCGCCCCGGCTCCTCCGGACGGGGCGCTCTCCCACCCTCAGGCTCCTCGCTGGC
CTCCGCACCCGGGCAAAAGCCGGGAGGACCGGGACCCGCAGCGCGACGGCCTGCCGGGCCCCTGCGCGGT
GGCACAGCCTGGGCCCGCTCAAGCGGGGCCGCAGGGCCAAGGGGTGCTTGCGCCACCCACGTCCCAGGGG
AGTCCGTGGTGGGGCTGGGGCCGGGGTCCCCAGGTCGCCGGGGCGGCGTGGGAACCCCAAGCCGGGGCAG
CTCCACCTCCCCAGCCCGCGCCCCCGGACGCCTCCGCCTCCGCGCGGCAGGGGCAGATGCAAGGCATCCC
GGCGCCCTCCCAGGCGCTCCAGGAGCCGGCGCCCTGGTCTGCACTCCCCTGCGGCCTGCTGCTGGATGAG
CTCCTGGCGAGCCCGGAGTTTCTGCAGCAGGCGCAACCTCTCCTAGAAACGGAGGCCCCGGGGGAGCTGG
AGGCCTCGGAAGAGGCCGCCTCGCTGGAAGCACCCCTCAGCGAGGAAGAATACCGGGCTCTGCTGGAGGA
GCTTTAGGACGCGGGGTTGGGACGGGGTCGGGTGGTTCGGGGCAGGGCCGTGGCCTCTCTTTCGCGGGGA
ACACCTGGCTGGCTACGGAGGGGCGTGTCTCCGCCCCGCCCCCTCCACCGGGCTGACCGGCCTGGGATTC
CTGCCTTCTAGGTCTAGGCCCGGTGAGAGACTCCACACCGCGGAGAACTGCCATTCTTTCCTGGGCATCC
CGGGGATCCCAGAGCCGGCCCAGCATGCTCGACATTGATTATTGACTAGTTATTAATAGTAATCAATTAC
GGGGTCATTAGTTCATAGCCCATATATGGAGTTCCGCGTTACATAACTTACGGTAAATGGCCCGCCTGGC
TGACCGCCCAACGACCCCCGCCCATTGACGTCAATAATGACGTATGTTCCCATAGTAACGCCAATAGGGA
CTTTCCATTGACGTCAATGGGTGGAGTATTTACGGTAAACTGCCCACTTGGCAGTACATCAAGTGTATCA
TATGCCAAGTACGCCCCCTATTGACGTCAATGACGGTAAATGGCCCGCCTGGCATTATGCCCAGTACATG
ACCTTATGGGACTTTCCTACTTGGCAGTACATCTACGTATTAGTCATCGCTATTACCATGGTCGAGGTGA
GCCCCACGTTCTGCTTCACTCTCCCCATCTCCCCCCCCTCCCCACCCCCAATTTTGTATTTATTTATTTT
TTAATTATTTTGTGCAGCGATGGGGGCGGGGGGGGGGGGGGGGCGCGCGCCGGGGGGGGGGGGGGGGGGS
GGGGGGSGGGGSGGGGSGRGGSGGAGAGGTGCGGCGGCAGCCAATCAGAGCGGCGCGCTCCGAAAGTTTC
CTTTTATGGCGAGGCGGCGGCGGCGGCGGCCCTATAAAAAGCGAAGCGCGCGGCGGGCGGGAGTCGCTGC
GCGCTGCCTTCGCCCCGTGCCCCGCTCCGCCGCCGCCTCGCGCCGCCCGCCCCGGCTCTGACTGACCGCG
TTACTCCCACAGGTGAGCGGGCGGGACGGCCCTTCTCCTCCGGGCTGTAATTAGCGCTTGGTTTAATGAC
GGCTTGTTTCTTTTCTGTGGCTGCGTGAAAGCCTTGAGGGGCTCCGGGAGGGCCCTTTGTGCGGGGGGAG
CGGCTCGGGGGGTGCGTGCGTGTGTGTGTGCGTGGGGAGCGCCGCGTGCGGCTCCGCGCTGCCCGGCGGC
TGTGAGCGCTGCGGGCGCGGCGCGGGGCTTTGTGCGCTCCGCAGTGTGCGCGAGGGGAGCGCGGCCGGGG
GCGGTGCCCCGCGGTGCGGGGGGGGCTGCGAGGGGAACAAAGGCTGCGTGCGGGGTGTGTGCGTGGGGGG
GTGAGCAGGGGGTGTGGGCGCGTCGGTCGGGCTGCAACCCCCCCTGCACCCCCCTCCCCGAGTTGCTGAG
CACGGCCCGGCTTCGGGTGCGGGGCTCCGTACGGGGCGTGGCGCGGGGCTCGCCGTGCCGGGCGGGGGGT
GGCGGCAGGTGGGGGTGCCGGGCGGGGCGGGGCCGCCTCGGGCCGGGGAGGGCTCGGGGGAGGGGCGCGG
CGGCCCCCGGAGCGCCGGCGGCTGTCGAGGCGCGGCGAGCCGCAGCCATTGCCTTTTATGGTAATCGTGC
GAGAGGGCGCAGGGACTTCCTTTGTCCCAAATCTGTGCGGAGCCGAAATCTGGGAGGCGCCGCCGCACCC
CCTCTAGCGGGCGCGGGGCGAAGCGGTGCGGCGCCGGCAGGAAGGAAATGGGCGGGGAGGGCCTTCGTGC
GTCGCCGCGCCGCCGTCCCCTTCTCCCTCTCCAGCCTCGGGGCTGTCCGCGGGGGGACGGCTGCCTTCGG
GGGGGACGGGGCAGGGCGGGGTTCGGCTTCTGGCGTGTGACCGGCGGCTCTAGAGCCTCTGCTAACCATG
TTCATGCCTTCTTCTTTTTCCTACAGCTCCTGGGCAACGTGCTGGTTATTGTGCTGTCTCATCATTTTGG
CAAAGAATTATAACTTCGTATAGCATACATTATACGAAGTTATACCATGGTGAGCAAGGGCGAGGAGGAT
AACATGGCCATCATCAAGGAGTTCATGCGCTTCAAGGTGCACATGGAGGGCTCCGTGAACGGCCACGAGT
TCGAGATCGAGGGCGAGGGCGAGGGCCGCCCCTACGAGGGCACCCAGACCGCCAAGCTGAAGGTGACCAA
GGGTGGCCCCCTGCCCTTCGCCTGGGACATCCTGTCCCCTCAGTTCATGTACGGCTCCAAGGCCTACGTG
AAGCACCCCGCCGACATCCCCGACTACTTGAAGCTGTCCTTCCCCGAGGGCTTCAAGTGGGAGCGCGTGA
TGAACTTCGAGGACGGCGGCGTGGTGACCGTGACCCAGGACTCCTCCCTGCAGGACGGCGAGTTCATCTA
CAAGGTGAAGCTGCGCGGCACCAACTTCCCCTCCGACGGCCCCGTAATGCAGAAGAAGACCATGGGCTGG
GAGGCCTCCTCCGAGCGGATGTACCCCGAGGACGGCGCCCTGAAGGGCGAGATCAAGCAGAGGCTGAAGC
TGAAGGACGGCGGCCACTACGACGCTGAGGTCAAGACCACCTACAAGGCCAAGAAGCCCGTGCAGCTGCC
CGGCGCCTACAACGTCAACATCAAGTTGGACATCACCTCCCACAACGAGGACTACACCATCGTGGAACAG
TACGAACGCGCCGAGGGCCGCCACTCCACTCTCGGCATGGACGAGCTGTCTAGACTGCAGCTGCCTCCTC
TGGAACGCCTGACTCTGGATTAAG
